Addgene plasmid #242481: pYO780
Purpose: Expression of ScATG38 (FL)-2xEGFP under its own promoter
Depositing lab: Roger Williams. Depositing organization: MRC Laboratory of Molecular Biology. Publication: Characterization of Atg38 and NRBF2, a fifth subunit of the autophagic Vps34/PIK3C3 complex. Ohashi Y, Soler N, Garcia Ortegon M, Zhang L, Kirsten ML, Perisic O, Masson GR, Burke JE, Jakobi AJ, Apostolakis AA, Johnson CM, Ohashi M, Ktistakis NT, Sachse C, Williams RL. Autophagy. 2016 Nov;12(11):2129-2144. doi: 10.1080/15548627.2016.1226736. Epub 2016 Sep 14. PubMed 27630019.
Backbone
  Vector backbone: pRS416
  Vector type: Yeast Expression
  Selectable markers: URA3
Growth in bacteria
  Bacterial resistance: Ampicillin, 100 μg/mL
  Growth temperature: 37°C
  Growth strain: DH5alpha
  Copy number: High Copy
Gene/Insert
  Gene/Insert name: ATG38
  Species: S. cerevisiae (budding yeast)
  Entrez Gene: YLR211C
  Tag / fusion protein: 2xEGFP (C terminal on insert)
  Cloning method: Restriction Enzyme; 5′ cloning site unknown (unknown if destroyed)
Terms and licenses: Academic/Nonprofit Terms; Industry Terms: Not Available to Industry
How to cite: pYO780 was a gift from Roger Williams (Addgene plasmid # 242481 ; http://n2t.net/addgene:242481 ; RRID:Addgene_242481)
