[The description below was written by a language model from this plasmid's Addgene catalogue record and pLannotate feature annotations shown in this document.]
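Description:
pYO780 is a yeast expression plasmid built on the pRS416 backbone, a centromeric E. coli–S. cerevisiae shuttle vector. In yeast it is maintained through the CEN6/ARS element, which gives stable, low-copy inheritance, and it is selected through the URA3 auxotrophic marker, which can also be counterselected with 5-fluoroorotic acid. In bacteria it replicates at high copy from a ColE1/pUC-type origin under ampicillin selection (AmpR). The backbone also retains the usual pBluescript-derived elements: an f1 origin, T7 and T3 promoters flanking the cloning region, and remnants of the lacZα/lac promoter cassette.

The insert is full-length S. cerevisiae ATG38 (YLR211C), which encodes a subunit of the autophagy-specific Vps34 PI3-kinase complex I that helps hold the subcomplexes together. The ATG38 coding sequence is fused at its C terminus to two tandem copies of EGFP and is followed by the ADH1 transcription terminator. Expression is driven by the gene's own promoter rather than a heterologous one. The feature table does not annotate this promoter separately, but the roughly 1 kb of sequence upstream of ATG38 includes a fragment matching the TUB4 coding sequence, most likely neighbouring genomic DNA carried in with the native upstream region. The cloning sites used are not recorded.

Native promoter control on a centromeric plasmid should give near-physiological Atg38 levels, while the double EGFP tag brightens the signal from a low-abundance protein. The construct is therefore suited to live-cell fluorescence imaging of Atg38 localisation, such as recruitment to the pre-autophagosomal structure, and to complementation tests in yeast strains, in keeping with the associated study characterising Atg38 and NRBF2.
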