Features (pLannotate 1.2.2; 23 found; start..end, strand, type, name):
    137..186     +  misc_feature   bom (fragment): basis of mobility region from pBR322
    194..409     +  promoter       URA3 promoter: S. cerevisiae URA3
    410..1213    +  CDS            URA3: orotidine-5'-phosphate decarboxylase, required for uracil biosynthesis; S. cerevisiae URA3; yeast auxotrophic marker, counterselectable with 5-fluoroorotic acid (5-FOA)
   1292..1343    +  misc_feature   bom (fragment): basis of mobility region from pBR322
   1371..1799    -  rep_origin     f1 ori (sequence partly withheld): f1 bacteriophage origin of replication; arrow indicates direction of (+) strand synthesis
   1803..1958    -  CDS            lacZα (fragment): LacZα fragment of β-galactosidase; lacZ fragment
   1966..1984    +  promoter       T7 promoter: promoter for bacteriophage T7 RNA polymerase
   1996..2664    +  CDS            TUB4 (fragment): TBG_YEAST - Experimental evidence at protein level: Swiss-Prot protein existence level 1. Tubulin is the major constituent of microtubules. The gamma chain is found at microtubule organizing centers (MTOC) such as the spindle poles or the centrosome, suggesting that it is involved in the minus-end nucleation of microtubule assembly. TUB4 is an important spindle pole body component that organizes both cytoplasmic and nuclear microtubule arrays. From Saccharomyces cerevisiae (strain ATCC 204508 / S288c) (Baker's yeast).
   2996..3733    +  CDS            ATG38: ATG38_YEAST - Experimental evidence at protein level: Swiss-Prot protein existence level 1. Autophagy-related protein required for cytoplasm to vacuole transport (Cvt) and autophagy as a part of the autophagy-specific VPS34 PI3-kinase complex I. This complex is essential to recruit the ATG8- phosphatidylinositol conjugate and the ATG12-ATG5 conjugate to the pre- autophagosomal structure. ATG38 is required for the integrity of the active PI3-kinase complex I by maintaining an association between VPS15-VPS34 and ATG1P-VPS30 subcomplexes. From Saccharomyces cerevisiae (strain ATCC 204508 / S288c)
   3740..4456    +  CDS            EGFP: EGFP is a basic (constitutively fluorescent) green fluorescent protein published in 1996, derived from Aequorea victoria. It is reported to be a rapidly-maturing weak dimer with moderate acid sensitivity.
   4481..5200    +  CDS            EGFP: the original enhanced GFP (Yang et al., 1996) mammalian codon-optimized
   5207..5394    +  terminator     ADH1 terminator: S. cerevisiae ADH1; transcription terminator for the S. cerevisiae alcohol dehydrogenase 1 (ADH1) gene
   5396..5420    -  misc_feature   MCS (fragment): pBluescript multiple cloning site
   5433..5451    -  promoter       T3 promoter: promoter for bacteriophage T3 RNA polymerase
   5496..5512    -  protein_bind   lac operator: The lac repressor binds to the lac operator to inhibit transcription in E. coli. This inhibition can be relieved by adding lactose or isopropyl-β-D-thiogalactopyranoside (IPTG). lac repressor encoded by lacI
   5520..5550    -  promoter       lac promoter: promoter for the E. coli lac operon
   5565..5586    -  protein_bind   CAP binding site: CAP binding activates transcription in the presence of cAMP. E. coli catabolite activator protein
   5599..5691    -  CDS            lacI (fragment): lac repressor; lacI; The lac repressor binds to the lac operator to inhibit transcription in E. coli. This inhibition can be relieved by adding lactose or isopropyl-β-D-thiogalactopyranoside (IPTG).
   5874..6462    -  rep_origin     ori: high-copy-number ColE1/pMB1/pBR322/pUC origin of replication
   6633..7493    -  CDS            AmpR: β-lactamase; bla; confers resistance to ampicillin, carbenicillin, and related antibiotics
   7494..7598    -  promoter       AmpR promoter: bla
   7635..8138    +  misc_feature   CEN/ARS: S. cerevisiae CEN6 centromere fused to an autonomously replicating sequence
   8206..35      +  CDS            rop (fragment) (across the origin): Rop protein, which maintains plasmids at low copy number; rop
>Addgene plasmid #242481 | pYO780 | addgene full sequence | sequence record 485589 | Addgene NGS Result
TCGCGCGTTTCGGTGATGACGGTGAAAACCTCTGACACATGCAGCTCCCGGAGACGGTCACAGCTTGTCT
GTAAGCGGATGCCGGGAGCAGACAAGCCCGTCAGGGCGCGTCAGCGGGTGTTGGCGGGTGTCGGGGCTGG
CTTAACTATGCGGCATCAGAGCAGATTGTACTGAGAGTGCACCATACCACCTTTTCAATTCATCATTTTT
TTTTTATTCTTTTTTTTGATTTCGGTTTCCTTGAAATTTTTTTGATTCGGTAATCTCCGAACAGAAGGAA
GAACGAAGGAAGGAGCACAGACTTAGATTGGTATATATACGCATATGTAGTGTTGAAGAAACATGAAATT
GCCCAGTATTCTTAACCCAACTGCACAGAACAAAAACCTGCAGGAAACGAAGATAAATCATGTCGAAAGC
TACATATAAGGAACGTGCTGCTACTCATCCTAGTCCTGTTGCTGCCAAGCTATTTAATATCATGCACGAA
AAGCAAACAAACTTGTGTGCTTCATTGGATGTTCGTACCACCAAGGAATTACTGGAGTTAGTTGAAGCAT
TAGGTCCCAAAATTTGTTTACTAAAAACACATGTGGATATCTTGACTGATTTTTCCATGGAGGGCACAGT
TAAGCCGCTAAAGGCATTATCCGCCAAGTACAATTTTTTACTCTTCGAAGACAGAAAATTTGCTGACATT
GGTAATACAGTCAAATTGCAGTACTCTGCGGGTGTATACAGAATAGCAGAATGGGCAGACATTACGAATG
CACACGGTGTGGTGGGCCCAGGTATTGTTAGCGGTTTGAAGCAGGCGGCAGAAGAAGTAACAAAGGAACC
TAGAGGCCTTTTGATGTTAGCAGAATTGTCATGCAAGGGCTCCCTATCTACTGGAGAATATACTAAGGGT
ACTGTTGACATTGCGAAGAGCGACAAAGATTTTGTTATCGGCTTTATTGCTCAAAGAGACATGGGTGGAA
GAGATGAAGGTTACGATTGGTTGATTATGACACCCGGTGTGGGTTTAGATGACAAGGGAGACGCATTGGG
TCAACAGTATAGAACCGTGGATGATGTGGTCTCTACAGGATCTGACATTATTATTGTTGGAAGAGGACTA
TTTGCAAAGGGAAGGGATGCTAAGGTAGAGGGTGAACGTTACAGAAAAGCAGGCTGGGAAGCATATTTGA
GAAGATGCGGCCAGCAAAACTAAAAAACTGTATTATAAGTAAATGCATGTATACTAAACTCACAAATTAG
AGCTTCAATTTAATTATATCAGTTATTACCCTATGCGGTGTGAAATACCGCACAGATGCGTAAGGAGAAA
ATACCGCATCAGGAAATTGTAAGCGTTAATATTTTGTTAAAATTCGCGTTAAATTTTTGTTAAATCAGCT
CATTTTTTAACCAATAGGCCGAAATCGGCAAAATCCCTTATAAATCAAAAGAATAGACCGAGATAGGGT
[37 nt withheld, positions 1470-1506]
AAAGAACGTGGACTCCAACGTCAAAGG
[49 nt withheld, positions 1534-1582]
T
[91 nt withheld, positions 1584-1674]
G
[124 nt withheld, positions 1676-1799]
CCATTCGCCATTCAGGCTGCGCAACTGTTGGGAAGGGCGATCGGTGCGGGCCTCTTCGCTATTACGCCAG
CTGGCGAAAGGGGGATGTGCTGCAAGGCGATTAAGTTGGGTAACGCCAGGGTTTTCCCAGTCACGACGTT
GTAAAACGACGGCCAGTGAGCGCGCGTAATACGACTCACTATAGGGCGAATTGGGTACCATGTCCAGTAT
TTACTCTACCTTGATTCCTTCTCCTGAACTTCATTTCCTAAGCCCTAGTTTCACTCCATTTACATCAGAT
TATATTCACGATGATATAGCGCATAAAGGCCATTCCAGTTATGACGTCATGTTAGATTTATTAGACCCTT
CCAATTCTCTTGTCTCTACCGCGATGAACAATCCAACATATTTTAACGTTTATAATACAATCATTGGTAA
TGTAGAACCTCGTCAGATATCGCGTGCTATGACCAAATTACAACAACGCATCAAATTCCCCTCATGGTCC
TCTTCTGCGATGCACGTTAACATTGGAAGAAGATCGCCATACTTGCCTTTACAACCAAATGAAAACGAAG
TTAGCGGCATGATGTTAAGCAATATGTCTACCGTGGTGAACGTCTTTGAGAATGCGTGCAATACTTTTGA
CAAAGTATTTGCCAAGGGCGCATTTTTAAATAATTATAATGTAGGCGACTTGTTCCAATCAATGCAGAAC
GTTCAAGATGAATTCGCCGAGTCAAGAGAAGTAGTACAAAGCCTGATGGAGGATTATGTAGCTGCAGAAC
AAGATTCGTACTTGGACGATGTACTTGTTGATGATGAAAATATGGTTGGCGAGTTGGAAGAGGACCTGGA
TGCCGACGGTGATCATAAATTAGTATAATGATGCCTTCCTTGTTCAGGAATTTTACCACCGCCCAATAGT
TTTATTATAGTACTCTCAATATATCTATACCAACAACCGCTTCAAATGTATTATCTCCCTTTATAAATTC
TGCACTGTATTGTAATATGTATAAAGCTCTGTACCACTTTTTCATCATTGCATACATCGATAGCGCCTCT
TCAACTTTAGAATTTCCTAAAGGGTAGAAAAACCAGATGATTCAACTCAGCGTAATGGAACGCTCTGTTT
GAAATAAAAAACATCTGTATCGCTGCACGGATTAGTTCGATAATTCAACGACAGTTATACTAATCTTGGT
GATGGAATGAGTACTTTAGCGGAAGTAAGTTTTTGAATTATGCCCCCACTTTTTTTTTTGTTCATGGTGA
CTAACATGAATTAGGTTTATACTATTATTGAGGACGCCGAACAGGAATGTCGAAAAGGAGATTTTACAAA
TGCAAAAGCGAAGTATCAAGAAGCCATTGAAGTTTTAGGTCCGCAGAACGAGAATTTGTCTCAAAATAAA
TTAAGTTCTGACGTTACGCAAGCCATTGACCTATTAAAACAGGACATTACAGCCAAAATCCAAGAATTGG
AACTTTTGATTGAAAAGCAGTCATCAGAAGAAAATAATATTGGAATGGTCAACAACAATATGCTTATTGG
CTCTGTTATTTTAAACAACAAATCTCCGATAAATGGAATAAGCAATGCTAGGAATTGGGATAACCCAGCA
TATCAGGACACTTTAAGTCCCATAAACGATCCACTTCTTATGTCAATTTTAAACCGCTTACAATTTAATT
TGAATAATGATATTCAATTGAAAACAGAAGGAGGAAAAAATTCCAAAAACTCGGAAATGAAGATTAACTT
AAGACTGGAACAATTCAAAAAGGAGTTGGTATTATATGAGCAGAAAAAATTTAAAGAATATGGTATGAAA
ATTGACGAAATTACGAAAGAAAATAAAAAATTGGCTAATGAAATTGGGCGATTAAGAGAACGCTGGGACA
GCTTAGTAGAAAGTGCGAAGCAAAGAAGGGATAAGCAAAAAAACGTCGAGATGGTGAGCAAGGGCGAGGA
GCTGTTCACCGGGGTGGTGCCCATCCTGGTCGAGCTGGACGGCGACGTAAACGGCCACAAGTTCAGCGTG
TCCGGCGAGGGCGAGGGCGATGCCACCTACGGCAAGCTGACCCTGAAGTTCATCTGCACCACCGGCAAGC
TGCCCGTGCCCTGGCCCACCCTCGTGACCACCCTGACCTACGGCGTGCAGTGCTTCAGCCGCTACCCCGA
CCACATGAAGCAGCACGACTTCTTCAAGTCCGCCATGCCCGAAGGCTACGTCCAGGAGCGCACCATCTTC
TTCAAGGACGACGGCAACTACAAGACCCGCGCCGAGGTGAAGTTCGAGGGCGACACCCTGGTGAACCGCA
TCGAGCTGAAGGGCATCGACTTCAAGGAGGACGGCAACATCCTGGGGCACAAGCTGGAGTACAACTACAA
CAGCCACAACGTCTATATCATGGCCGACAAGCAGAAGAACGGCATCAAGGTGAACTTCAAGATCCGCCAC
AACATCGAGGACGGCAGCGTGCAGCTCGCCGACCACTACCAGCAGAACACCCCCATCGGCGACGGCCCCG
TGCTGCTGCCCGACAACCACTACCTGAGCACCCAGTCCGCCCTGAGCAAAGACCCCAACGAGAAGCGCGA
TCACATGGTCCTGCTGGAGTTCGTGACCGCCGCCGGGATCACTCTCGGCATGGACGAGCTGTACAAGGGA
TCCGGAGCAGGGGCGGGTGCTATGGTGAGCAAGGGCGAGGAGCTGTTCACCGGGGTGGTGCCCATCCTGG
TCGAGCTGGACGGCGACGTAAACGGCCACAAGTTCAGCGTGTCCGGCGAGGGCGAGGGCGATGCCACCTA
CGGCAAGCTGACCCTGAAGTTCATCTGCACCACCGGCAAGCTGCCCGTGCCCTGGCCCACCCTCGTGACC
ACCCTGACCTACGGCGTGCAGTGCTTCAGCCGCTACCCCGACCACATGAAGCAGCACGACTTCTTCAAGT
CCGCCATGCCCGAAGGCTACGTCCAGGAGCGCACCATCTTCTTCAAGGACGACGGCAACTACAAGACCCG
CGCCGAGGTGAAGTTCGAGGGCGACACCCTGGTGAACCGCATCGAGCTGAAGGGCATCGACTTCAAGGAG
GACGGCAACATCCTGGGGCACAAGCTGGAGTACAACTACAACAGCCACAACGTCTATATCATGGCCGACA
AGCAGAAGAACGGCATCAAGGTGAACTTCAAGATCCGCCACAACATCGAGGACGGCAGCGTGCAGCTCGC
CGACCACTACCAGCAGAACACCCCCATCGGCGACGGCCCCGTGCTGCTGCCCGACAACCACTACCTGAGC
ACCCAGTCCGCCCTGAGCAAAGACCCCAACGAGAAGCGCGATCACATGGTCCTGCTGGAGTTCGTGACCG
CCGCCGGGATCACTCTCGGCATGGACGAGCTGTACAAGTAAGAGCTCGCGAATTTCTTATGATTTATGAT
TTTTATTATTAAATAAGTTATAAAAAAAATAAGTGTATACAAATTTTAAAGTGACTCTTAGGTTTTAAAA
CGAAAATTCTTATTCTTGAGTAACTCTTTCCTGTAGGTCAGGTTGCTTTCTCAGGTATAGCATGAGGTCG
CTCTTATTGACCACACCTCTACCGGCAGCGGCCGCCACCGCGGTGGAGCTCCAGCTTTTGTTCCCTTTAG
TGAGGGTTAATTGCGCGCTTGGCGTAATCATGGTCATAGCTGTTTCCTGTGTGAAATTGTTATCCGCTCA
CAATTCCACACAACATACGAGCCGGAAGCATAAAGTGTAAAGCCTGGGGTGCCTAATGAGTGAGCTAACT
CACATTAATTGCGTTGCGCTCACTGCCCGCTTTCCAGTCGGGAAACCTGTCGTGCCAGCTGCATTAATGA
ATCGGCCAACGCGCGGGGAGAGGCGGTTTGCGTATTGGGCGCTCTTCCGCTTCCTCGCTCACTGACTCGC
TGCGCTCGGTCGTTCGGCTGCGGCGAGCGGTATCAGCTCACTCAAAGGCGGTAATACGGTTATCCACAGA
ATCAGGGGATAACGCAGGAAAGAACATGTGAGCAAAAGGCCAGCAAAAGGCCAGGAACCGTAAAAAGGCC
GCGTTGCTGGCGTTTTTCCATAGGCTCCGCCCCCCTGACGAGCATCACAAAAATCGACGCTCAAGTCAGA
GGTGGCGAAACCCGACAGGACTATAAAGATACCAGGCGTTTCCCCCTGGAAGCTCCCTCGTGCGCTCTCC
TGTTCCGACCCTGCCGCTTACCGGATACCTGTCCGCCTTTCTCCCTTCGGGAAGCGTGGCGCTTTCTCAT
AGCTCACGCTGTAGGTATCTCAGTTCGGTGTAGGTCGTTCGCTCCAAGCTGGGCTGTGTGCACGAACCCC
CCGTTCAGCCCGACCGCTGCGCCTTATCCGGTAACTATCGTCTTGAGTCCAACCCGGTAAGACACGACTT
ATCGCCACTGGCAGCAGCCACTGGTAACAGGATTAGCAGAGCGAGGTATGTAGGCGGTGCTACAGAGTTC
TTGAAGTGGTGGCCTAACTACGGCTACACTAGAAGAACAGTATTTGGTATCTGCGCTCTGCTGAAGCCAG
TTACCTTCGGAAAAAGAGTTGGTAGCTCTTGATCCGGCAAACAAACCACCGCTGGTAGCGGTGGTTTTTT
TGTTTGCAAGCAGCAGATTACGCGCAGAAAAAAAGGATCTCAAGAAGATCCTTTGATCTTTTCTACGGGG
TCTGACGCTCAGTGGAACGAAAACTCACGTTAAGGGATTTTGGTCATGAGATTATCAAAAAGGATCTTCA
CCTAGATCCTTTTAAATTAAAAATGAAGTTTTAAATCAATCTAAAGTATATATGAGTAAACTTGGTCTGA
CAGTTACCAATGCTTAATCAGTGAGGCACCTATCTCAGCGATCTGTCTATTTCGTTCATCCATAGTTGCC
TGACTCCCCGTCGTGTAGATAACTACGATACGGGAGGGCTTACCATCTGGCCCCAGTGCTGCAATGATAC
CGCGAGACCCACGCTCACCGGCTCCAGATTTATCAGCAATAAACCAGCCAGCCGGAAGGGCCGAGCGCAG
AAGTGGTCCTGCAACTTTATCCGCCTCCATCCAGTCTATTAATTGTTGCCGGGAAGCTAGAGTAAGTAGT
TCGCCAGTTAATAGTTTGCGCAACGTTGTTGCCATTGCTACAGGCATCGTGGTGTCACGCTCGTCGTTTG
GTATGGCTTCATTCAGCTCCGGTTCCCAACGATCAAGGCGAGTTACATGATCCCCCATGTTGTGCAAAAA
AGCGGTTAGCTCCTTCGGTCCTCCGATCGTTGTCAGAAGTAAGTTGGCCGCAGTGTTATCACTCATGGTT
ATGGCAGCACTGCATAATTCTCTTACTGTCATGCCATCCGTAAGATGCTTTTCTGTGACTGGTGAGTACT
CAACCAAGTCATTCTGAGAATAGTGTATGCGGCGACCGAGTTGCTCTTGCCCGGCGTCAATACGGGATAA
TACCGCGCCACATAGCAGAACTTTAAAAGTGCTCATCATTGGAAAACGTTCTTCGGGGCGAAAACTCTCA
AGGATCTTACCGCTGTTGAGATCCAGTTCGATGTAACCCACTCGTGCACCCAACTGATCTTCAGCATCTT
TTACTTTCACCAGCGTTTCTGGGTGAGCAAAAACAGGAAGGCAAAATGCCGCAAAAAAGGGAATAAGGGC
GACACGGAAATGTTGAATACTCATACTCTTCCTTTTTCAATATTATTGAAGCATTTATCAGGGTTATTGT
CTCATGAGCGGATACATATTTGAATGTATTTAGAAAAATAAACAAATAGGGGTTCCGCGCACATTTCCCC
GAAAAGTGCCACCTGGGTCCTTTTCATCACGTGCTATAAAAATAATTATAATTTAAATTTTTTAATATAA
ATATATAAATTAAAAATAGAAAGTAAAAAAAGAAATTAAAGAAAAAATAGTTTTTGTTTTCCGAAGATGT
AAAAGACTCTAGGGGGATCGCCAACAAATACTACCTTTTATCTTGCTCTTCCTGCTCTCAGGTATTAATG
CCGAATTGTTTCATCTTGTCTGTGTAGAAGACCACACACGAAAATCCTGTGATTTTACATTTTACTTATC
GTTAATCGAATGTATATCTATTTAATCTGCTTTTCTTGTCTAATAAATATATATGTAAAGTACGCTTTTT
GTTGAAATTTTTTAAACCTTTGTTTATTTTTTTTTCTTCATTCCGTAACTCTTCTACCTTCTTTATTTAC
TTTCTAAAATCCAAATACAAAACATAAAAATAAATAAACACAGAGTAAATTCCCAAATTATTCCATCATT
AAAAGATACGAGGCGCGTGTAAGTTACAGGCAAGCGATCCGTCTAAGAAACCATTATTATCATGACATTA
ACCTATAAAAATAGGCGTATCACGAGGCCCTTTCGTC
